>Addgene plasmid #229307 | pXTK070 [Con-Pro_tetA-v1-Broad_PartType8] | addgene full sequence | sequence record 464697 | Addgene NGS Result
TTGAGATCCTTTTTTTCTGCGCGTAATCTGCTGCTTGCAAACAAAAAAACCACCGCTACCAGCGGTGGTT
TGTTTGCCGGATCAAGAGCTACCAACTCTTTTTCCGAAGGTAACTGGCTTCAGCAGAGCGCAGATACCAA
ATACTGTTCTTCTAGTGTAGCCGTAGTTAGGCCACCACTTCAAGAACTCTGTAGCACCGCCTACATACCT
CGCTCTGCTAATCCTGTTACCAGTGGCTGCTGCCAGTGGCGATAAGTCGTGTCTTACCGGGTTGGACTCA
AGACGATAGTTACCGGATAAGGCGCAGCGGTCGGGCTGAACGGGGGGTTCGTGCACACAGCCCAGCTTGG
AGCGAACGACCTACACCGAACTGAGATACCTACAGCGTGAGCTATGAGAAAGCGCCACGCTTCCCGAAGG
GAGAAAGGCGGACAGGTATCCGGTAAGCGGCAGGGTCGGAACAGGAGAGCGCACGAGGGAGCTTCCAGGG
GGAAACGCCTGGTATCTTTATAGTCCTGTCGGGTTTCGCCACCTCTGACTTGAGCGTCGATTTTTGTGAT
GCTCGTCAGGGGGGCGGAGCCTATGGAAAAACGCCAGCAACGCGAGTCGGTCTCTGCTGTGACAGCTTAT
CATCGATAAACTGTAATGCGGTAGTTTATCACAGTTAAATTGCTAACGCAGTCAGGCACCGTGTAATGTG
AGACCAGAGTAGCCCGCCTAATGAGCGGGCTTTTTTTTAATTCCCCTATTTGTTTATTTTTCTAAATACA
TTCAAATATGTATCCGCTCATGAGACAATAACCCTGATAAATGCTTCAATAATATTGAAAAAGGAAGAGT
ATGAGCATTCAGCATTTTCGTGTGGCGCTGATTCCGTTTTTTGCGGCGTTTTGCCTGCCGGTGTTTGCGC
ATCCGGAAACCCTGGTGAAAGTGAAAGATGCGGAAGATCAACTGGGTGCGCGCGTGGGCTATATTGAACT
GGATCTGAACAGCGGCAAAATTCTGGAATCTTTTCGTCCGGAAGAACGTTTTCCGATGATGAGCACCTTT
AAAGTGCTGCTGTGCGGTGCGGTTCTGAGCCGTGTGGATGCGGGCCAGGAACAACTGGGCCGTCGTATTC
ATTATAGCCAGAACGATCTGGTGGAATATAGCCCGGTGACCGAAAAACATCTGACCGATGGCATGACCGT
GCGTGAACTGTGCAGCGCGGCGATTACCATGAGCGATAACACCGCGGCGAACCTGCTGCTGACGACCATT
GGCGGTCCGAAAGAACTGACCGCGTTTCTGCATAACATGGGCGATCATGTGACCCGTCTGGATCGTTGGG
AACCGGAACTGAACGAAGCGATTCCGAACGATGAACGTGATACCACCATGCCGGCAGCAATGGCGACCAC
CCTGCGTAAACTGCTGACGGGTGAGCTGCTGACCCTGGCAAGCCGCCAGCAACTGATTGATTGGATGGAA
GCGGATAAAGTGGCGGGTCCGCTGCTGCGTAGCGCGCTGCCGGCTGGCTGGTTTATTGCGGATAAAAGCG
GTGCGGGCGAACGTGGCAGCCGTGGCATTATTGCGGCGCTGGGCCCGGATGGTAAACCGAGCCGTATTGT
GGTGATTTATACCACCGGCAGCCAGGCGACGATGGATGAACGTAACCGTCAGATTGCGGAAATTGGCGCG
AGCCTGATTAAACATTGGTAAACCGATACAATTAAAGGCTCCTTTTGGAGCCTTTTTTTTTGGACGACCC
TTGTCAGATCAAAGGATCTTC
Features (pLannotate 1.2.2; 5 found; start..end, strand, type, name):
      1..589     +  rep_origin     ori: high-copy-number ColE1/pMB1/pBR322/pUC origin of replication
    620..639     +  promoter       tet promoter (fragment): E. coli promoter for tetracycline efflux protein gene
    749..840     +  promoter       AmpR promoter: bla
    841..1698    +  CDS            bla: BLAT_ECOLX - Experimental evidence at protein level: Swiss-Prot protein existence level 1. TEM-type are the most prevalent beta-lactamases in enterobacteria; they hydrolyze the beta-lactam bond in susceptible beta-lactam antibiotics, thus conferring resistance to penicillins and cephalosporins. TEM-3 and TEM-4 are capable of hydrolyzing cefotaxime and ceftazidime. TEM-5 is capable of hydrolyzing ceftazidime. TEM-6 is capable of hydrolyzing ceftazidime and aztreonam. TEM-8/CAZ-2, TEM- 16/CAZ-7 and TEM-24/CAZ-6 are markedly active against ceftazidime. IRT- 4 shows resistance to beta-lactamase in
   1705..1744    +  terminator     fd terminator: central terminator from bacteriophage fd (Otsuka and Kunisawa, 1982)
