[The description below was written by a language model from this plasmid's Addgene catalogue record and pLannotate feature annotations shown in this document.]
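Description:
pXTK070 is a small (about 1.8 kb) Golden Gate part plasmid from the XanthoMoClo toolkit, a modular cloning system developed for genetic work in the bacterial genera Xanthobacter and Roseixanthobacter. It is built on the pXTK backbone and catalogued as a bacterial expression vector, although its role is to store and supply a single standardized part, not to express a gene itself. It is propagated in E. coli under ampicillin selection. The feature table shows a TEM-type beta-lactamase gene (bla) driven by its native AmpR promoter and followed by the bacteriophage fd central terminator, which insulates the marker transcript from the rest of the plasmid. Replication depends on a ColE1/pMB1-family origin. The annotation software labels this origin as high-copy, whereas the catalogue entry lists the plasmid as low copy, and the record does not resolve this discrepancy.

The payload is a synthetic constitutive promoter, tetA-v1 in its "Broad" version, formatted as a Part Type 8 module. The annotation detects only a short fragment matching the E. coli tet promoter of the tetracycline efflux gene, located between the origin and the resistance cassette, which is consistent with an engineered variant derived from that promoter. No tet repressor gene is annotated, in keeping with its designation as a constitutive element. The "Broad" label is not explained in the record. The Type IIS restriction sites and overhangs that define the Part Type 8 position are not annotated, and the cloning sites are recorded as unknown. The plasmid is intended as a donor in Golden Gate assemblies, where the promoter part is combined with other toolkit parts to build multi-part constructs.
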