Addgene plasmid #229307: pXTK070 [Con-Pro_tetA-v1-Broad_PartType8]
Purpose: XanthoMoClo Golden Gate Part Plasmid for cloning, contains Constitutive-Promoter_tetA-v1-Broad_PartType8
Depositing lab: Michael Springer. Depositing organization: Harvard Medical School. Publication: XanthoMoClo horizontal line A Robust Modular Cloning Genetic Toolkit for the Genera Xanthobacter and Roseixanthobacter. Soltysiak MPM, Ory ALH, Lee AD, Christophersen CE, Jalihal AP, Springer M. ACS Synth Biol. 2025 Apr 18;14(4):1173-1190. doi: 10.1021/acssynbio.4c00806. Epub 2025 Mar 13. PubMed 40080684.
Backbone
  Vector backbone: pXTK
  Vector type: Bacterial Expression
Growth in bacteria
  Bacterial resistance: Ampicillin, 100 μg/mL
  Growth temperature: 37°C
  Growth strain: DH5alpha
  Copy number: Low Copy
Gene/Insert
  Gene/Insert name: tetA-v1 Promoter (Broad) (alt name: Constitutive-Promoter_tetA-v1-Broad_PartType8)
  Species: Synthetic
  Cloning method: Restriction Enzyme; 5′ cloning site unknown (unknown if destroyed)
Terms and licenses: Academic/Nonprofit Terms; Industry Terms: Not Available to Industry
How to cite: pXTK070 [Con-Pro_tetA-v1-Broad_PartType8] was a gift from Michael Springer (Addgene plasmid # 229307 ; http://n2t.net/addgene:229307 ; RRID:Addgene_229307)
